>Addgene plasmid #34279 | KHBD00125 | depositor partial sequence | sequence record 40846 | KHBD00125 sequence 1176 bps
ATGGATCCCCAAACATCAAAAGTATGCCAAACGCTTAATTTTACAATAGCAAGGCGAACTGCAGAAGCTC
CCGTGAAGCTTGTATCCCATGAAGTCTCACTTTCAGACAGTACTACTTCTTTGGAGCTGAGCAATTGCTG
CCGCTTGTGTTTGGAGGAGCCGTATCCCAACCAAATGCTGGACATGACCGTCATCTATGACCAGGAGGCG
GCGCTGAGTTACTACGACTGCTACGAGATCTGCACCAAGGAAGACCTGCGGCAAAATCCCAAAAACGAGC
CACGAACCTTGTGCAAACGTTGTGCGGTGGAACTGAAATGGGCCTACGACTTCCACAAGAAAATGGCCAT
TGCCAATCAGCAGTTGAGGGAGATATTTGTGGCAACCGAAGCCAACACGGAACAGGAAGACGACGTGGAG
GATGAGGAGAATGAGGCGGATATGAATGAAGAGTTCCTGATGGAAGAGATTGAGGAGAAGCAGGAAACCC
CTATCGACAGCTTAGAGGACATTGTGCCACGCAATCGGCATACGGGAAAATCCAACTGCAAGTTCTGCCA
CAAGGAGTTCAGGAACCATTCCCGCATGGCCAAGCACCAGATGATTCATTTGGCCAATCGTCCCAACTTT
CGTTGCAGCCAGTGCGACCGGGTTTACCTCACAAAGCAGGCGCTGAAAGTTCACGTCGATTCGAAGCACA
GGCAGTCTGGAGTCCACTGCGACACATGCGGCAAGGTTTTTGCCATTGCCAAAGCCCTGGAGATTCATAA
ACGCTATCATAACAGAGACTTTCCCTATTCCTGTGATCTCTGTGATCGTCGTTTCGCACAGCGATCCCAT
TTGACTGTCCACCAGCAGGTTAAGCACTCTGGATCTCGCTTCATTTGCGAGTTTCCCGGCTGCCAGAAGT
CCTTTACCTCATCTTCATCTCTCAGGAATCACGAGTGCACGCATACGGCCATGCCATTTGAGTGCGCCCA
CTGCCATCAGAGCTATCCAGCTCGTAACAAACTACGCATGCACCTGGAGCGTAAGCATAACATGGTGGTG
CAGATGGAGGACCTGGAGGAAATGCGAAAGTTTCACATCGTGCGCTCCAAGTTGGTAATGGCAAAGATTT
ACTCGGACCAGAAAGAATCACACCATGCCAAAAATGATAGCGCTGCTATTTCTAAA
