>Addgene plasmid #34279 | KHBD00125 | addgene partial sequence | sequence record 41942 | M13-Rev 5'-CAGGAAACAGCTATGACC-3'
TGATAAGCAATGCTTTCTTATAATGCCAACTTTGTACAAGAAAGTTGGCAATTTAGAAATAGCAGCGCTA
TCATTTTTGGCATGGTGTGATTCTTTCTGGTCCGAGTAAATCTTTGCCATTACCAACTTGGAGCGCACGA
TGTGAAACTTTCGCATTTCCTCCAGGTCCTCCATCTGCACCACCATGTTATGCTTACGCTCCAGGTGCAT
GCGTAGTTTGTTACGAGCTGGATAGCTCTGATGGCAGTGGGCGCACTCAAATGGCATGGCCGTATGCGTG
CACTCGTGATTCCTGAGAGATGAAGATGAGGTAAAGGACTTCTGGCAGCCGGGAAACTCGCAAATGAAGC
GAGATCCAGAGTGCTTAACCTGCTGGTGGACAGTCAAATGGGATCGCTGTGCGAAACGACGATCACAGAG
ATCACAGGAATAGGGAAAGTCTCTGTTATGATAGCGTTTATGAATCTCCAGGGCTTTGGCAATGGCAAAA
ACCTTGCCGCATGTGTCGCAGTGGACTCCAGACTGCCTGTGCTTCGAATCGACGTGAACTTTCAGCGCCT
GCTTTGTGAGGTAAACCCGGTCGCACTGGCTGCAACGAAAGTTGGGACGATTGGCCAAATGAATCATCTG
GTGCTTGGCCATGCGGGAATGGTTCCTGAACTCCTTGTGGCAGAACTTGC
