[The description below was written by a language model from this plasmid's Addgene catalogue record.]
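Description:
KHBD00125 is a Gateway entry-type clone built in the pDONR221 backbone (Invitrogen), carrying the open reading frame of the Drosophila melanogaster gene CG4730 (FBgn0039355). The backbone contributes about 2.5 kb and the insert is recorded as 1176 bp. The plasmid is propagated in standard E. coli cloning strains as a high-copy plasmid under kanamycin selection. The ORF was introduced by Gateway recombination cloning, which in a pDONR221-derived clone replaces the donor vector's counter-selection cassette and leaves the insert flanked by recombination sites, with M13 forward and reverse primer sites on either side for sequence verification. No feature table is provided with the record, so the exact positions of these elements are not documented here.

As a donor/entry vector, the plasmid has no promoter intended to drive expression of the insert; it serves as a shuttle from which the CG4730 coding sequence can be moved by recombination into destination vectors of choice. The depositor notes that ORFs in this collection were cloned open-ended, without a stop codon, which allows in-frame C-terminal fusions to tags or functional domains supplied by the destination vector. It also means that a stop codon must come from the destination vector.

The clone belongs to a collection associated with a study on automated screening of protein–DNA interactions at Drosophila regulatory elements, so its typical use is as a source of the ORF for building expression constructs for such interaction assays. The record does not describe the function of the CG4730 protein itself.
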