Addgene plasmid #34279: KHBD00125
Depositing lab: Bart Deplancke. Depositing organization: Swiss Federal Institute of Technology (EPFL). Publication: Automated protein-DNA interaction screening of Drosophila regulatory elements. Korneel Hens, Jean-Daniel Feuz, Alina Isakova, Antonina Lagovitina, Andreas Massouras, Julien Bryois, Patrick Callaerts, Susan E. Celniker, Bart Deplancke. Nat Methods. 2011 Oct 30;8(12):1065-70. 10.1038/nmeth.1763 PubMed 22037703.
Backbone
  Vector backbone: pDONR221
  Backbone manufacturer: Invitrogen
  Backbone size w/o insert (bp): 2536
  Vector type: Gateway Donor Vector
Growth in bacteria
  Bacterial resistance: Kanamycin, 50 μg/mL
  Growth temperature: 37°C
  Growth strain: DH5alpha
  Copy number: High Copy
Gene/Insert
  Gene/Insert name: CG4730 (alt names: FBgn0039355; CG4730)
  Species: D. melanogaster (fly)
  Insert size (bp): 1176
  Entrez Gene: CG4730 (a.k.a. Dmel_CG4730, Dmel\CG4730)
  Cloning method: Gateway Cloning
  Sequencing primers: 5′ M13F; 3′ M13R
Terms and licenses: Academic/Nonprofit Terms; Industry Terms: Not Available to Industry
Depositor comments: Please note that the ORFs in this collection were cloned open-ended (without a stop codon).
How to cite: KHBD00125 was a gift from Bart Deplancke (Addgene plasmid # 34279 ; http://n2t.net/addgene:34279 ; RRID:Addgene_34279)
